>Addgene plasmid #209201 | pAAV-hSyn-EGFP-KASH | addgene full sequence | sequence record 418201 | Addgene NGS Result
CCTGCAGGCAGCTGCGCGCTCGCTCGCTCACTGAGGCCGCCCGGGCGTCGGGCGACCTTTGGTCGCCCGG
CCTCAGTGAGCGAGCGAGCGCGCAGAGAGGGAGTGGCCAACTCCATCACTAGGGGTTCCTGCGGCCGCAC
GCCTGCGTATGAGTGCAAGTGGGTTTTAGGACCAGGATGAGGCGGGGTGGGGGTGCCTACCTGACGACCG
ACCCCGACCCACTGGACAAGCACCCAACCCCCATTCCCCAAATTGCGCATCCCCTATCAGAGAGGGGGAG
GGGAAACAGGATGCGGCGAGGCGCGTGCGCACTGCCAGCTTCAGCACCGCGGACAGTGCCTTCGCCCCCG
CCTGGCGGCGCGCGCCACCGCCGCCTCAGCACTGAAGGCGCGCTGACGTCACTCGCCGGTCCCCCGCAAA
CTCCCCTTCCCGGCCACCTTGGTCGCGTCCGCGCCGCCGCCGGCCCAGCCGGACCGCACCACGCGAGGCG
CGAGATAGGGGGGCACGGGCGCGACCATCTGCGCTGCGGCGCCGGCGACTCAGCGCTGCCTCAGTCTGCG
GTGGGCAGCGGAGGAGTCGTGTCGTGCCTGAGAGCGCAGTCGAGAAGGTACCGGATCCTCTAGAGTCGAC
GCCACCATGGTGAGCAAGGGCGAGGAGCTGTTCACCGGGGTGGTGCCCATCCTGGTCGAGCTGGACGGCG
ACGTAAACGGCCACAAGTTCAGCGTGTCCGGCGAGGGCGAGGGCGATGCCACCTACGGCAAGCTGACCCT
GAAGTTCATCTGCACCACCGGCAAGCTGCCCGTGCCCTGGCCCACCCTCGTGACCACCCTGACCTACGGC
GTGCAGTGCTTCAGCCGCTACCCCGACCACATGAAGCAGCACGACTTCTTCAAGTCCGCCATGCCCGAAG
GCTACGTCCAGGAGCGCACCATCTTCTTCAAGGACGACGGCAACTACAAGACCCGCGCCGAGGTGAAGTT
CGAGGGCGACACCCTGGTGAACCGCATCGAGCTGAAGGGCATCGACTTCAAGGAGGACGGCAACATCCTG
GGGCACAAGCTGGAGTACAACTACAACAGCCACAACGTCTATATCATGGCCGACAAGCAGAAGAACGGCA
TCAAGGTGAACTTCAAGATCCGCCACAACATCGAGGACGGCAGCGTGCAGCTCGCCGACCACTACCAGCA
GAACACCCCCATCGGCGACGGCCCCGTGCTGCTGCCCGACAACCACTACCTGAGCACCCAGTCCGCCCTG
AGCAAAGACCCCAACGAGAAGCGCGATCACATGGTCCTGCTGGAGTTCGTGACCGCCGCCGGGATCACTC
TCGGCATGGACGAGCTGTACAAGTCCGGACTCAGATCTCGAGAGGAGGAGGAGGAGACAGACAGCAGGAT
GCCCCACCTCGACAGCCCCGGCAGCTCCCAGCCGAGACGCTCCTTCCTCTCAAGGGTGATCAGGGCAGCG
CTACCGTTGCAGCTGCTTCTGCTGCTGCTGCTGCTCCTGGCCTGCCTGCTACCTGCCTCTGAAGATGACT
ACAGCTGCACCCAGGCCAACAACTTTGCCCGATCCTTCTACCCCATGCTGCGGTACACCAACGGGCCACC
TCCCACCTAGGAATTCGATATCAAGCTTATCGATACCGAGCGCTGCTCGAGAGATCTACGGGTGGCATCC
CTGTGACCCCTCCCCAGTGCCTCTCCTGGCCCTGGAAGTTGCCACTCCAGTGCCCACCAGCCTTGTCCTA
ATAAAATTAAGTTGCATCATTTTGTCTGACTAGGTGTCCTTCTATAATATTATGGGGTGGAGGGGGGTGG
TATGGAGCAAGGGGCAAGTTGGGAAGACAACCTGTAGGGCCTGCGGGGTCTATTGGGAACCAAGCTGGAG
TGCAGTGGCACAATCTTGGCTCACTGCAATCTCCGCCTCCTGGGTTCAAGCGATTCTCCTGCCTCAGCCT
CCCGAGTTGTTGGGATTCCAGGCATGCATGACCAGGCTCAGCTAATTTTTGTTTTTTTGGTAGAGACGGG
GTTTCACCATATTGGCCAGGCTGGTCTCCAACTCCTAATCTCAGGTGATCTACCCACCTTGGCCTCCCAA
ATTGCTGGGATTACAGGCGTGAACCACTGCTCCCTTCCCTGTCCTTCTGATTTTGTAGGTAACCACGTGC
GGACCGAGCGGCCGCAGGAACCCCTAGTGATGGAGTTGGCCACTCCCTCTCTGCGCGCTCGCTCGCTCAC
TGAGGCCGGGCGACCAAAGGTCGCCCGACGCCCGGGCTTTGCCCGGGCGGCCTCAGTGAGCGAGCGAGCG
CGCAGCTGCCTGCAGGGGCGCCTGATGCGGTATTTTCTCCTTACGCATCTGTGCGGTATTTCACACCGCA
TA
[95 nt withheld, positions 2383-2477]
T
[46 nt withheld, positions 2479-2524]
C
[141 nt withheld, positions 2526-2666]
CCTTTGACGTTGGAGTCCACGTTCTTT
[37 nt withheld, positions 2694-2730]
ACTCTATCTCGGGCTATTCTTTTGATTTATAAGGGATTTTGCCGATTTCGGTCTATTGGTTAAAAAATGA
GCTGATTTAACAAAAATTTAACGCGAATTTTAACAAAATATTAACGTTTACAATTTTATGGTGCACTCTC
AGTACAATCTGCTCTGATGCCGCATAGTTAAGCCAGCCCCGACACCCGCCAACACCCGCTGACGCGCCCT
GACGGGCTTGTCTGCTCCCGGCATCCGCTTACAGACAAGCTGTGACCGTCTCCGGGAGCTGCATGTGTCA
GAGGTTTTCACCGTCATCACCGAAACGCGCGAGACGAAAGGGCCTCGTGATACGCCTATTTTTATAGGTT
AATGTCATGATAATAATGGTTTCTTAGACGTCAGGTGGCACTTTTCGGGGAAATGTGCGCGGAACCCCTA
TTTGTTTATTTTTCTAAATACATTCAAATATGTATCCGCTCATGAGACAATAACCCTGATAAATGCTTCA
ATAATATTGAAAAAGGAAGAGTATGAGTATTCAACATTTCCGTGTCGCCCTTATTCCCTTTTTTGCGGCA
TTTTGCCTTCCTGTTTTTGCTCACCCAGAAACGCTGGTGAAAGTAAAAGATGCTGAAGATCAGTTGGGTG
CACGAGTGGGTTACATCGAACTGGATCTCAACAGCGGTAAGATCCTTGAGAGTTTTCGCCCCGAAGAACG
TTTTCCAATGATGAGCACTTTTAAAGTTCTGCTATGTGGCGCGGTATTATCCCGTATTGACGCCGGGCAA
GAGCAACTCGGTCGCCGCATACACTATTCTCAGAATGACTTGGTTGAGTACTCACCAGTCACAGAAAAGC
ATCTTACGGATGGCATGACAGTAAGAGAATTATGCAGTGCTGCCATAACCATGAGTGATAACACTGCGGC
CAACTTACTTCTGACAACGATCGGAGGACCGAAGGAGCTAACCGCTTTTTTGCACAACATGGGGGATCAT
GTAACTCGCCTTGATCGTTGGGAACCGGAGCTGAATGAAGCCATACCAAACGACGAGCGTGACACCACGA
TGCCTGTAGCAATGGCAACAACGTTGCGCAAACTATTAACTGGCGAACTACTTACTCTAGCTTCCCGGCA
ACAATTAATAGACTGGATGGAGGCGGATAAAGTTGCAGGACCACTTCTGCGCTCGGCCCTTCCGGCTGGC
TGGTTTATTGCTGATAAATCTGGAGCCGGTGAGCGTGGGTCTCGCGGTATCATTGCAGCACTGGGGCCAG
ATGGTAAGCCCTCCCGTATCGTAGTTATCTACACGACGGGGAGTCAGGCAACTATGGATGAACGAAATAG
ACAGATCGCTGAGATAGGTGCCTCACTGATTAAGCATTGGTAACTGTCAGACCAAGTTTACTCATATATA
CTTTAGATTGATTTAAAACTTCATTTTTAATTTAAAAGGATCTAGGTGAAGATCCTTTTTGATAATCTCA
TGACCAAAATCCCTTAACGTGAGTTTTCGTTCCACTGAGCGTCAGACCCCGTAGAAAAGATCAAAGGATC
TTCTTGAGATCCTTTTTTTCTGCGCGTAATCTGCTGCTTGCAAACAAAAAAACCACCGCTACCAGCGGTG
GTTTGTTTGCCGGATCAAGAGCTACCAACTCTTTTTCCGAAGGTAACTGGCTTCAGCAGAGCGCAGATAC
CAAATACTGTTCTTCTAGTGTAGCCGTAGTTAGGCCACCACTTCAAGAACTCTGTAGCACCGCCTACATA
CCTCGCTCTGCTAATCCTGTTACCAGTGGCTGCTGCCAGTGGCGATAAGTCGTGTCTTACCGGGTTGGAC
TCAAGACGATAGTTACCGGATAAGGCGCAGCGGTCGGGCTGAACGGGGGGTTCGTGCACACAGCCCAGCT
TGGAGCGAACGACCTACACCGAACTGAGATACCTACAGCGTGAGCTATGAGAAAGCGCCACGCTTCCCGA
AGGGAGAAAGGCGGACAGGTATCCGGTAAGCGGCAGGGTCGGAACAGGAGAGCGCACGAGGGAGCTTCCA
GGGGGAAACGCCTGGTATCTTTATAGTCCTGTCGGGTTTCGCCACCTCTGACTTGAGCGTCGATTTTTGT
GATGCTCGTCAGGGGGGCGGAGCCTATGGAAAAACGCCAGCAACGCGGCCTTTTTACGGTTCCTGGCCTT
TTGCTGGCCTTTTGCTCACATGT
Features (pLannotate 1.2.2; 16 found; start..end, strand, type, name):
     12..39      +  repeat_region  AAV2 ITR (fragment): inverted terminal repeat of adeno-associated virus serotype 2 inverted
     68..95      +  repeat_region  AAV2 ITR (fragment): inverted terminal repeat of adeno-associated virus serotype 2 inverted
    152..599     +  promoter       hSyn promoter: human synapsin I promoter; confers neuron-specific expression (Kügler et al., 2003)
    613..630     +  misc_feature   MCS (fragment): pUC18/19 multiple cloning site
    637..1353    +  CDS            EGFP: EGFP is a basic (constitutively fluorescent) green fluorescent protein published in 1996, derived from Aequorea victoria. It is reported to be a rapidly-maturing weak dimer with moderate acid sensitivity.
   1345..1617    +  CDS            SYNE3 (fragment): SYNE3_HUMAN - Also known as C14orf139 From Homo sapiens (Human).
   1619..1648    +  misc_feature   MCS (fragment): pBluescript multiple cloning site
   1670..2146    +  polyA_signal   hGH poly(A) signal: human growth hormone polyadenylation signal
   2186..2326    +  repeat_region  AAV2 ITR: inverted terminal repeat of adeno-associated virus serotype 2 inverted
   2331..2382    -  misc_feature   bom (fragment): basis of mobility region from pBR322
   2401..2856    +  rep_origin     f1 ori (sequence partly withheld): f1 bacteriophage origin of replication; arrow indicates direction of (+) strand synthesis
   2857..2906    -  misc_feature   bom (fragment): basis of mobility region from pBR322
   3008..3043    -  CDS            rop (fragment): Rop protein, which maintains plasmids at low copy number; rop
   3138..3242    +  promoter       AmpR promoter: bla
   3243..4103    +  CDS            AmpR: β-lactamase; bla; confers resistance to ampicillin, carbenicillin, and related antibiotics
   4274..4862    +  rep_origin     ori: high-copy-number ColE1/pMB1/pBR322/pUC origin of replication
