[The description below was written by a language model from this plasmid's Addgene catalogue record and pLannotate feature annotations shown in this document.]
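Description:
pAAV-hSyn-EGFP-KASH is a 4.9 kb adeno-associated virus transfer plasmid built on a pAAV backbone for neuron-restricted expression of a nuclear-envelope-targeted green fluorescent protein in mammalian cells. It is maintained in bacteria through a high-copy ColE1/pUC-type origin and selected with ampicillin via the β-lactamase gene and its own promoter. An f1 phage origin is also present, along with short remnants of pBR322 bom and rop sequences that appear to be backbone leftovers. The record lists a recombination-deficient growth strain, a common choice for plasmids carrying repeat structures such as ITRs.

The expression cassette sits between AAV2 inverted terminal repeats, which are the cis elements required for replication and packaging of the genome into AAV particles. The downstream ITR is annotated in full, whereas the upstream one is detected only as two short fragments, so its integrity cannot be judged from the feature table alone. Within the cassette, the human synapsin I promoter drives EGFP fused at its C terminus to a KASH localization domain, which the annotation matches to a fragment of human SYNE3 (a nesprin family member). A human growth hormone polyadenylation signal terminates the transcript, and no WPRE or recombinase sites are annotated, so expression is constitutive in neurons. KASH domains anchor proteins in the outer nuclear membrane, so the fusion should label the nuclear envelope of transduced neurons. Such labelling is generally useful for identifying or isolating neuronal nuclei, although the record states only neuronal expression of EGFP-tagged KASH as its purpose.
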