Addgene plasmid #209201: pAAV-hSyn-EGFP-KASH
Purpose: Neuronal expression of EGFP tagged KASH protein domain
Depositing lab: Larry Zweifel. Depositing organization: University of Washington.
Backbone
  Vector backbone: pAAV
  Vector type: Mammalian Expression, AAV
Growth in bacteria
  Bacterial resistance: Ampicillin, 100 μg/mL
  Growth temperature: 37°C
  Growth strain: NEB Stable
  Copy number: High Copy
Gene/Insert
  Gene/Insert name: eGFP-KASH
  Species: Synthetic
  Promoter: hsyn
  Tag / fusion protein: KASH localization domain (C terminal on insert)
  Cloning method: Restriction Enzyme; 5′ cloning site Unknown (unknown if destroyed); 3′ cloning site Unknown (unknown if destroyed)
Terms and licenses: Academic/Nonprofit Terms; Industry Terms: Not Available to Industry
How to cite: pAAV-hSyn-EGFP-KASH was a gift from Larry Zweifel (Addgene plasmid # 209201 ; http://n2t.net/addgene:209201 ; RRID:Addgene_209201)
