>Addgene plasmid #209201 | pAAV-hSyn-EGFP-KASH | depositor partial sequence | sequence record 407978 | eGFP-KASH
ATGGTGAGCAAGGGCGAGGAGCTGTTCACCGGGGTGGTGCCCATCCTGGTCGAGCTGGACGGCGACGTAA
ACGGCCACAAGTTCAGCGTGTCCGGCGAGGGCGAGGGCGATGCCACCTACGGCAAGCTGACCCTGAAGTT
CATCTGCACCACCGGCAAGCTGCCCGTGCCCTGGCCCACCCTCGTGACCACCCTGACCTACGGCGTGCAG
TGCTTCAGCCGCTACCCCGACCACATGAAGCAGCACGACTTCTTCAAGTCCGCCATGCCCGAAGGCTACG
TCCAGGAGCGCACCATCTTCTTCAAGGACGACGGCAACTACAAGACCCGCGCCGAGGTGAAGTTCGAGGG
CGACACCCTGGTGAACCGCATCGAGCTGAAGGGCATCGACTTCAAGGAGGACGGCAACATCCTGGGGCAC
AAGCTGGAGTACAACTACAACAGCCACAACGTCTATATCATGGCCGACAAGCAGAAGAACGGCATCAAGG
TGAACTTCAAGATCCGCCACAACATCGAGGACGGCAGCGTGCAGCTCGCCGACCACTACCAGCAGAACAC
CCCCATCGGCGACGGCCCCGTGCTGCTGCCCGACAACCACTACCTGAGCACCCAGTCCGCCCTGAGCAAA
GACCCCAACGAGAAGCGCGATCACATGGTCCTGCTGGAGTTCGTGACCGCCGCCGGGATCACTCTCGGCA
TGGACGAGCTGTACAAGTCCGGACTCAGATCTCGAGAGGAGGAGGAGGAGACAGACAGCAGGATGCCCCA
CCTCGACAGCCCCGGCAGCTCCCAGCCGAGACGCTCCTTCCTCTCAAGGGTGATCAGGGCAGCGCTACCG
TTGCAGCTGCTTCTGCTGCTGCTGCTGCTCCTGGCCTGCCTGCTACCTGCCTCTGAAGATGACTACAGCT
GCACCCAGGCCAACAACTTTGCCCGATCCTTCTACCCCATGCTGCGGTACACCAACGGGCCACCTCCCAC
CTAG
