>Addgene plasmid #209201 | pAAV-hSyn-EGFP-KASH | depositor partial sequence | sequence record 407979 | hsyn promoter
AGTGCAAGTGGGTTTTAGGACCAGGATGAGGCGGGGTGGGGGTGCCTACCTGACGACCGACCCCGACCCA
CTGGACAAGCACCCAACCCCCATTCCCCAAATTGCGCATCCCCTATCAGAGAGGGGGAGGGGAAACAGGA
TGCGGCGAGGCGCGTGCGCACTGCCAGCTTCAGCACCGCGGACAGTGCCTTCGCCCCCGCCTGGCGGCGC
GCGCCACCGCCGCCTCAGCACTGAAGGCGCGCTGACGTCACTCGCCGGTCCCCCGCAAACTCCCCTTCCC
GGCCACCTTGGTCGCGTCCGCGCCGCCGCCGGCCCAGCCGGACCGCACCACGCGAGGCGCGAGATAGGGG
GGCACGGGCGCGACCATCTGCGCTGCGGCGCCGGCGACTCAGCGCTGCCTCAGTCTGCGGTGGGCAGCGG
AGGAGTCGTGTCGTGCCTGAGAGCGCAG
